Addgene plasmid #19310: pRK5-HA GST Rheb1
Depositing lab: David Sabatini. Depositing organization: Whitehead Institute for Biomedical Research. Publication: The Rag GTPases bind raptor and mediate amino acid signaling to mTORC1. Sancak Y, Peterson TR, Shaul YD, Lindquist RA, Thoreen CC, Bar-Peled L, Sabatini DM. Science. 2008 Jun 13. 320(5882):1496-501. 10.1126/science.1157535 PubMed 18497260.
Backbone
  Vector backbone: pRK5
  Backbone manufacturer: BD PharMingen
  Backbone size w/o insert (bp): 4754
  Vector type: Mammalian Expression
Growth in bacteria
  Bacterial resistance: Ampicillin, 100 μg/mL
  Growth temperature: 37°C
  Growth strain: DH5alpha
  Copy number: High Copy
Gene/Insert
  Gene/Insert name: RHEB Ras homolog enriched in brain (alt name: RHEB)
  Species: H. sapiens (human)
  Insert size (bp): 560
  Entrez Gene: RHEB (a.k.a. RHEB2)
  Tag / fusion protein: HA (N terminal on backbone); GST (N terminal on backbone)
  Cloning method: Restriction Enzyme; 5′ cloning site SalI (not destroyed); 3′ cloning site NotI (not destroyed)
  Sequencing primers: 5′ SP6, pGEX 5'; 3′ pBABE 3'
Terms and licenses: Academic/Nonprofit Terms; Industry Terms: Not Available to Industry
How to cite: pRK5-HA GST Rheb1 was a gift from David Sabatini (Addgene plasmid # 19310 ; http://n2t.net/addgene:19310 ; RRID:Addgene_19310)
