[The description below was written by a language model from this plasmid's Addgene catalogue record.]
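Description:
pRK5-HA GST Rheb1 is a mammalian expression plasmid built on the pRK5 backbone (about 4.75 kb without insert) that carries the human RHEB gene (Ras homolog enriched in brain), an insert of roughly 560 bp. It is maintained in E. coli as a high-copy plasmid under ampicillin selection. No feature table accompanies the record, so the promoter, polyadenylation signal and origin of replication are not explicitly stated. pRK5 vectors are generally known as CMV promoter-driven transient expression vectors, but this entry does not confirm that detail.

The RHEB coding sequence was cloned by restriction digestion between SalI (5′) and NotI (3′) sites, both of which are preserved, so the insert can be excised or swapped. The backbone supplies two N-terminal tags, HA and GST, and the expressed product is therefore an HA-GST-Rheb fusion protein. The HA epitope allows detection or immunoprecipitation with anti-HA antibodies, while the glutathione S-transferase moiety allows capture on glutathione resin, making the fusion convenient for pull-down experiments from transfected mammalian cell lysates.

Rheb is a small GTPase known as an activator of mTORC1. The plasmid is associated with a study showing that the Rag GTPases bind raptor and mediate amino acid signaling to mTORC1. In that context, a tagged Rheb construct of this kind is suited to expressing Rheb in cultured cells and examining its interactions with mTORC1 pathway components, or to serving as a comparison GTPase alongside tagged Rag proteins, though the record does not spell out the specific experimental use.
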