>Addgene plasmid #19310 | pRK5-HA GST Rheb1 | addgene partial sequence | sequence record 24512 | SP6 5'-ATTTAGGTGACACTATAG-3'
CTTGCTTCCTCCGGTGTCCACTCCCAGGTCCAACTGCACCTCGGTTCTATCGATTGAATTCCCGAACCGA
CAGTCGGTCTCTTCACCAAGGCCATTCGCGCCACCATGGGCTACCCCTATGATGTGCCTGACTACGCAGA
TCTCAATGGTGGTGGTGGTGGGTCGAGAATGTCCCCTATACTAGGTTATTGGAAAATTAAGGGCCTTGTG
CAACCCACTCGACTTCTTTTGGAATATCTTGAAGAAAAATATGAAGAGCATTTGTATGAGCGCGATGAAG
GTGATAAATGGCGAAACAAAAAGTTTGAATTGGGTTTGGAGTTTCCCAATCTTCCTTATTATATTGATGG
TGATGTTAAATTAACACAGTCTATGGCCATCATACGTTATATAGCTGACAAGCACAACATGTTGGGTGGT
TGTCCAAAAGAGCGTGCAGAGATTTCAATGCTTGAAGGAGCGGTTTTGGATATTAGATACGGTGTTTCGA
GAATTGCATATAGTAAAGACTTTGAAACTCTCAAAGTTGATTTTCTTAGCAAGCTACCTGAAATGCTGAA
AATGTTCGAAGATCGTTTATGTCATAAAACATATTTAAATGGTGATCATGTAACCCATCCTGACTTCATG
TTGTATGACGCTCTTGATGTTGTTTTATACATGGACCCCATGTGGCCCGGGGNGATGCNTTCCCAAAATT
AGTTTGTTTTAAAAAACGTATTGAATGCTATCCCCACAAATTGATAAGTACTTGAAATCCAGCANGTATA
TAGCATGGCCNTTGCAGGGCTGGAAGCCACGTTGGGGGTGGCGACCTCCTCCAA
