>Addgene plasmid #19310 | pRK5-HA GST Rheb1 | addgene partial sequence | sequence record 24513 | pGEX-5 5'-GGGCTGGCAAGCCACGTTTGGTG-3'
NNNNNNNNNNNNNNNGTGGAGGTGGTGGGTCGAGGGGAGGTTCTGGTGGATCAGGAGGTTCAGGTGGATC
TGGGTCGACGATGCCGCAGTCCAAGTCCCGGAAGATCGCGATCCTGGGCTACCGGTCTGTGGGGAAATCC
TCATTGACGATTCAATTTGTTGAAGGCCAATTTGTGGACTCCTACGATCCAACCATAGAAAACACTTTTA
CAAAGTTGATCACAGTAAATGGACAAGAATATCATCTTCAACTTGTAGACACAGCCGGGCAAGATGAATA
TTCTATCTTTCCTCAGACATACTCCATAGATATTAATGGCTATATTCTTGTGTATTCTGTTACATCAATC
AAAAGTTTTGAAGTGATTAAAGTTATCCATGGCAAATTGTTGGATATGGTGGGGAAAGTACAAATACCTA
TTATGTTGGTTGGGAATAAGAAAGACCTGCATATGGAAAGGGTGATCAGTTATGAAGAAGGGAAAGCTTT
GGCAGAATCTTGGAATGCAGCTTTTTTGGAATCTTCTGCTAAAGAAAATCAGACTGCTGTGGATGTTTTT
CGAAGGATAATTTTGGAGGCAGAAAAAATGGACGGGGCAGCTTCACAAGGGAAGTCTTCGTGCTCGGTGA
TGTGAATGCGGCCGCTAAGTAAGTAAGGATCCCCAGCTTGGCCGCCATGGCCCAACTTGTTTATTGCAGC
TTATAATGGTTACAAATAAAGCAATAGCATCACAAATTTCACAAATAAAGCATTTTTTTNNCTGCATTCT
AGTTGTGGTNTNGTCCAAACTCATCAATGTATCTTATCATGTCTGGATCNGGGAATTAANTTNNTGNNNN
NNNNNNNNNNNN
